Addgene plasmid #124552: pET28B-PU.1-ETS-Wing
Purpose: Chimeric ETS domain: Wing of Ets-1 in PU.1 scaffold
Depositing lab: Gregory Poon. Depositing organization: Georgia State University. Publication: Mapping interfacial hydration in ETS-family transcription factor complexes with DNA: a chimeric approach. Albrecht AV, Kim HM, Poon GMK. Nucleic Acids Res. 2018 Nov 16;46(20):10577-10588. doi: 10.1093/nar/gky894. PubMed 30295801.
Backbone
  Vector backbone: pET28b
  Backbone manufacturer: Novagen
  Backbone size w/o insert (bp): 5369
  Total vector size (bp): 5800
  Vector type: Bacterial Expression
Growth in bacteria
  Bacterial resistance: Kanamycin, 50 μg/mL
  Growth temperature: 37°C
  Growth strain: BL21(DE3)
  Copy number: Low Copy
Gene/Insert
  Gene/Insert name: PU.1 ETS domain (residues 167-272)
  Species: M. musculus (mouse)
  Insert size (bp): 333
  Mutation: The 5 residues making up the "wing" in wt PU.1 were replaced with residues comprising the equivalent structural element in Ets-1, resulting in a change of 4 residues.
  Entrez Gene: Ets1 (a.k.a. D230050P06, Ets-1, Tpl1, p54, vs); Spi1 (a.k.a. Dis-1, Dis1, PU.1, Sfpi-1, Sfpi1, Spi-1, Tcfpu1, Tfpu.1)
  Tag / fusion protein: 6xHis tag (C terminal on insert)
  Cloning method: Restriction Enzyme; 5′ cloning site NcoI (not destroyed); 3′ cloning site HindIII (not destroyed)
  Sequencing primers: 5′ T7 promoter; 3′ T7 terminator
Terms and licenses: Academic/Nonprofit Terms; Industry Terms: Not Available to Industry
How to cite: pET28B-PU.1-ETS-Wing was a gift from Gregory Poon (Addgene plasmid # 124552 ; http://n2t.net/addgene:124552 ; RRID:Addgene_124552)
