[The description below was written by a language model from this plasmid's Addgene catalogue record and pLannotate feature annotations shown in this document.]
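Description:
pET28B-PU.1-ETS-Wing is a bacterial expression plasmid built on the Novagen pET28b backbone for producing a chimeric ETS DNA-binding domain in E. coli. The insert, cloned between the NcoI and HindIII sites, encodes the ETS domain of mouse PU.1 (Spi1, residues 167-272). In it, the five residues forming the "wing" element have been replaced with the structurally equivalent segment of Ets-1, which changes four residues. A 6xHis tag is fused to the C terminus for affinity purification. The feature table shows a His-tag fragment directly downstream of the Spi1 coding region, consistent with this arrangement.

Expression follows the standard pET design. A T7 promoter with an adjacent lac operator and the T7 gene 10 ribosome binding site drives the insert, and a T7 terminator closes the cassette. The plasmid-borne lacI gene supplies repressor to keep transcription off until IPTG induction. This requires a host that supplies T7 RNA polymerase, matching the listed BL21(DE3) strain. The plasmid replicates from a pBR322-type origin with the rop gene and bom region present, in line with its low-copy designation, and it is selected with kanamycin through the aph(3')-Ia marker. An f1 origin is also present. The short tetracycline-resistance, SET1 and AmpR promoter fragments in the annotation appear to be backbone remnants or partial matches rather than functional parts.

The sequenced record is 5,613 nt, somewhat shorter than the roughly 5,800 bp total listed in the catalogue. According to the associated publication, the construct supplies recombinant protein for chimera-based studies of interfacial hydration in complexes between ETS-family transcription factors and DNA.
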