Features (pLannotate 1.2.2; 19 found; start..end, strand, type, name):
     26..73      -  terminator     T7 terminator: transcription terminator for bacteriophage T7 RNA polymerase
     81..130     -  CDS            SET1 (fragment): solubility-enhancement tag derived from T7 phage gene 10B
    140..157     -  CDS            9xHis (fragment): 9xHis affinity tag
    224..544     -  CDS            Spi1 (fragment): SPI1_MOUSE - Also known as Sfpi-1, Sfpi1. Experimental evidence at protein level: Swiss-Prot protein existence level 1. Binds to the PU-box, a purine-rich DNA sequence (5'-GAGGAA- 3') that can act as a lymphoid-specific enhancer. This protein is a transcriptional activator that may be specifically involved in the differentiation or activation of macrophages or B-cells. Also binds RNA and may modulate pre-mRNA splicing. From Mus musculus (Mouse).
    554..576     -  RBS            RBS: efficient ribosome binding site from bacteriophage T7 gene 10 (Olins and Rangwala, 1989)
    591..615     -  protein_bind   lac operator: The lac repressor binds to the lac operator to inhibit transcription in E. coli. This inhibition can be relieved by adding lactose or isopropyl-β-D-thiogalactopyranoside (IPTG). lac repressor encoded by lacI
    616..634     -  promoter       T7 promoter: promoter for bacteriophage T7 RNA polymerase
    656..935     +  CDS            TcR (fragment): tetracycline efflux protein; tet; confers resistance to tetracycline
    943..1020    +  promoter       lacI promoter: lacI
   1021..2103    +  CDS            lacI: lac repressor; lacI; The lac repressor binds to the lac operator to inhibit transcription in E. coli. This inhibition can be relieved by adding lactose or isopropyl-β-D-thiogalactopyranoside (IPTG).
   2116..2137    +  protein_bind   CAP binding site: CAP binding activates transcription in the presence of cAMP. E. coli catabolite activator protein
   2152..2443    +  CDS            TcR (fragment): tetracycline efflux protein; tet; confers resistance to tetracycline
   2515..2895    -  CDS            YPB1_ECOLX: Protein predicted: Swiss-Prot protein existence level 4. From Escherichia coli.
   2912..3103    +  CDS            rop: Rop protein, which maintains plasmids at low copy number; rop
   3205..3344    +  misc_feature   bom: basis of mobility region from pBR322
   3530..4118    -  rep_origin     ori: high-copy-number ColE1/pMB1/pBR322/pUC origin of replication
   4240..5055    +  CDS            KanR: aminoglycoside phosphotransferase; aph(3')-Ia; confers resistance to kanamycin in bacteria or G418 (Geneticin®) in eukaryotes
   5064..5121    -  promoter       AmpR promoter (fragment): bla
   5174..5602    -  rep_origin     f1 ori (sequence partly withheld): f1 bacteriophage origin of replication; arrow indicates direction of (+) strand synthesis
>Addgene plasmid #124552 | pET28B-PU.1-ETS-Wing | addgene full sequence | sequence record 243106 | Addgene NGS Result
ATCCGGATATAGTTCCTCCTTTCAGCAAAAAACCCCTCAAGACCCGTTTAGAGGCCCCAAGGGGTTATGC
TAGTTATTGCTCAGCGGTGGCAGCAGCCAACTCAGCTTCCTTTCGGGCTTTGTTAGCAGCCGGATCTCAG
TGGTGGTGGTGGTGGTGCTCGAGTGCGGCCGCAAGCTTTTAGTGATGATGGTGGTGATGACTACGAGATC
CGCGGGGAACTAAGTGAGGTGGTAAGCGACGTTCCGCTAAGCCCCCACGGCCTAATACTTCACCACTGAA
CTGATAAGTTAAGCGCTTCCCTGCGACCTTTTTCACCTCACCTGTCTTCCCGTAGTTACGCAGGGCACGA
GCCATTTTCTGATAGGTCATCTTCTTGCGATTTCCTTTTTGAATGCCCCAGCGATGTGCCAGCGCCTCTT
TGTGTTTACTTGAGAACTGAAACGTCCCCTTATCCTTATCCACCCACCAAATGGAATCCTTCATATCGCC
CGAGCGTAATAAGTCCAATAAGAACTGGTATAAGCGGATCTTCTTCTTAGAACCCATGGTATATCTCCTT
CTTAAAGTTAAACAAAATTATTTCTAGAGGGGAATTGTTATCCGCTCACAATTCCCCTATAGTGAGTCGT
ATTAATTTCGCGGGATCGAGATCTCGATCCTCTACGCCGGACGCATCGTGGCCGGCATCACCGGCGCCAC
AGGTGCGGTTGCTGGCGCCTATATCGCCGACATCACCGATGGGGAAGATCGGGCTCGCCACTTCGGGCTC
ATGAGCGCTTGTTTCGGCGTGGGTATGGTGGCAGGCCCCGTGGCCGGGGGACTGTTGGGCGCCATCTCCT
TGCATGCACCATTCCTTGCGGCGGCGGTGCTCAACGGCCTCAACCTACTACTGGGCTGCTTCCTAATGCA
GGAGTCGCATAAGGGAGAGCGTCGAGATCCCGGACACCATCGAATGGCGCAAAACCTTTCGCGGTATGGC
ATGATAGCGCCCGGAAGAGAGTCAATTCAGGGTGGTGAATGTGAAACCAGTAACGTTATACGATGTCGCA
GAGTATGCCGGTGTCTCTTATCAGACCGTTTCCCGCGTGGTGAACCAGGCCAGCCACGTTTCTGCGAAAA
CGCGGGAAAAAGTGGAAGCGGCGATGGCGGAGCTGAATTACATTCCCAACCGCGTGGCACAACAACTGGC
GGGCAAACAGTCGTTGCTGATTGGCGTTGCCACCTCCAGTCTGGCCCTGCACGCGCCGTCGCAAATTGTC
GCGGCGATTAAATCTCGCGCCGATCAACTGGGTGCCAGCGTGGTGGTGTCGATGGTAGAACGAAGCGGCG
TCGAAGCCTGTAAAGCGGCGGTGCACAATCTTCTCGCGCAACGCGTCAGTGGGCTGATCATTAACTATCC
GCTGGATGACCAGGATGCCATTGCTGTGGAAGCTGCCTGCACTAATGTTCCGGCGTTATTTCTTGATGTC
TCTGACCAGACACCCATCAACAGTATTATTTTCTCCCATGAAGACGGTACGCGACTGGGCGTGGAGCATC
TGGTCGCATTGGGTCACCAGCAAATCGCGCTGTTAGCGGGCCCATTAAGTTCTGTCTCGGCGCGTCTGCG
TCTGGCTGGCTGGCATAAATATCTCACTCGCAATCAAATTCAGCCGATAGCGGAACGGGAAGGCGACTGG
AGTGCCATGTCCGGTTTTCAACAAACCATGCAAATGCTGAATGAGGGCATCGTTCCCACTGCGATGCTGG
TTGCCAACGATCAGATGGCGCTGGGCGCAATGCGCGCCATTACCGAGTCCGGGCTGCGCGTTGGTGCGGA
TATCTCGGTAGTGGGATACGACGATACCGAAGACAGCTCATGTTATATCCCGCCGTTAACCACCATCAAA
CAGGATTTTCGCCTGCTGGGGCAAACCAGCGTGGACCGCTTGCTGCAACTCTCTCAGGGCCAGGCGGTGA
AGGGCAATCAGCTGTTGCCCGTCTCACTGGTGAAAAGAAAAACCACCCTGGCGCCCAATACGCAAACCGC
CTCTCCCCGCGCGTTGGCCGATTCATTAATGCAGCTGGCACGACAGGTTTCCCGACTGGAAAGCGGGCAG
TGAGCGCAACGCAATTAATGTAAGTTAGCTCACTCATTAGGCACCGGGATCTCGACCGATGCCCTTGAGA
GCCTTCAACCCAGTCAGCTCCTTCCGGTGGGCGCGGGGCATGACTATCGTCGCCGCACTTATGACTGTCT
TCTTTATCATGCAACTCGTAGGACAGGTGCCGGCAGCGCTCTGGGTCATTTTCGGCGAGGACCGCTTTCG
CTGGAGCGCGACGATGATCGGCCTGTCGCTTGCGGTATTCGGAATCTTGCACGCCCTCGCTCAAGCCTTC
GTCACTGGTCCCGCCACCAAACGTTTCGGCGAGAAGCAGGCCATTATCGCCGGCATGGCGGCCCCACGGG
TGCGCATGATCGTGCTCCTGTCGTTGAGGACCCGGCTAGGCTGGCGGGGTTGCCTTACTGGTTAGCAGAA
TGAATCACCGATACGCGAGCGAACGTGAAGCGACTGCTGCTGCAAAACGTCTGCGACCTGAGCAACAACA
TGAATGGTCTTCGGTTTCCGTGTTTCGTAAAGTCTGGAAACGCGGAAGTCAGCGCCCTGCACCATTATGT
TCCGGATCTGCATCGCAGGATGCTGCTGGCTACCCTGTGGAACACCTACATCTGTATTAACGAAGCGCTG
GCATTGACCCTGAGTGATTTTTCTCTGGTCCCGCCGCATCCATACCGCCAGTTGTTTACCCTCACAACGT
TCCAGTAACCGGGCATGTTCATCATCAGTAACCCGTATCGTGAGCATCCTCTCTCGTTTCATCGGTATCA
TTACCCCCATGAACAGAAATCCCCCTTACACGGAGGCATCAGTGACCAAACAGGAAAAAACCGCCCTTAA
CATGGCCCGCTTTATCAGAAGCCAGACATTAACGCTTCTGGAGAAACTCAACGAGCTGGACGCGGATGAA
CAGGCAGACATCTGTGAATCGCTTCACGACCACGCTGATGAGCTTTACCGCAGCTGCCTCGCGCGTTTCG
GTGATGACGGTGAAAACCTCTGACACATGCAGCTCCCGGAGACGGTCACAGCTTGTCTGTAAGCGGATGC
CGGGAGCAGACAAGCCCGTCAGGGCGCGTCAGCGGGTGTTGGCGGGTGTCGGGGCGCAGCCATGACCCAG
TCACGTAGCGATAGCGGAGTGTATACTGGCTTAACTATGCGGCATCAGAGCAGATTGTACTGAGAGTGCA
CCATTGCGGTGTGAAATACCGCACAGATGCGTAAGGAGAAAATACCGCATCAGGCGCTCTTCCGCTTCCT
CGCTCACTGACTCGCTGCGCTCGGTCGTTCGGCTGCGGCGAGCGGTATCAGCTCACTCAAAGGCGGTAAT
ACGGTTATCCACAGAATCAGGGGATAACGCAGGAAAGAACATGTGAGCAAAAGGCCAGCAAAAGGCCAGG
AACCGTAAAAAGGCCGCGTTGCTGGCGTTTTTCCATAGGCTCCGCCCCCCTGACGAGCATCACAAAAATC
GACGCTCAAGTCAGAGGTGGCGAAACCCGACAGGACTATAAAGATACCAGGCGTTTCCCCCTGGAAGCTC
CCTCGTGCGCTCTCCTGTTCCGACCCTGCCGCTTACCGGATACCTGTCCGCCTTTCTCCCTTCGGGAAGC
GTGGCGCTTTCTCATAGCTCACGCTGTAGGTATCTCAGTTCGGTGTAGGTCGTTCGCTCCAAGCTGGGCT
GTGTGCACGAACCCCCCGTTCAGCCCGACCGCTGCGCCTTATCCGGTAACTATCGTCTTGAGTCCAACCC
GGTAAGACACGACTTATCGCCACTGGCAGCAGCCACTGGTAACAGGATTAGCAGAGCGAGGTATGTAGGC
GGTGCTACAGAGTTCTTGAAGTGGTGGCCTAACTACGGCTACACTAGAAGGACAGTATTTGGTATCTGCG
CTCTGCTGAAGCCAGTTACCTTCGGAAAAAGAGTTGGTAGCTCTTGATCCGGCAAACAAACCACCGCTGG
TAGCGGTGGTTTTTTTGTTTGCAAGCAGCAGATTACGCGCAGAAAAAAAGGATCTCAAGAAGATCCTTTG
ATCTTTTCTACGGGGTCTGACGCTCAGTGGAACGAAAACTCACGTTAAGGGATTTTGGTCATGAACAATA
AAACTGTCTGCTTACATAAACAGTAATACAAGGGGTGTTATGAGCCATATTCAACGGGAAACGTCTTGCT
CTAGGCCGCGATTAAATTCCAACATGGATGCTGATTTATATGGGTATAAATGGGCTCGCGATAATGTCGG
GCAATCAGGTGCGACAATCTATCGATTGTATGGGAAGCCCGATGCGCCAGAGTTGTTTCTGAAACATGGC
AAAGGTAGCGTTGCCAATGATGTTACAGATGAGATGGTCAGACTAAACTGGCTGACGGAATTTATGCCTC
TTCCGACCATCAAGCATTTTATCCGTACTCCTGATGATGCATGGTTACTCACCACTGCGATCCCCGGGAA
AACAGCATTCCAGGTATTAGAAGAATATCCTGATTCAGGTGAAAATATTGTTGATGCGCTGGCAGTGTTC
CTGCGCCGGTTGCATTCGATTCCTGTTTGTAATTGTCCTTTTAACAGCGATCGCGTATTTCGTCTCGCTC
AGGCGCAATCACGAATGAATAACGGTTTGGTTGATGCGAGTGATTTTGATGACGAGCGTAATGGCTGGCC
TGTTGAACAAGTCTGGAAAGAAATGCATAAACTTTTGCCATTCTCACCGGATTCAGTCGTCACTCATGGT
GATTTCTCACTTGATAACCTTATTTTTGACGAGGGGAAATTAATAGGTTGTATTGATGTTGGACGAGTCG
GAATCGCAGACCGATACCAGGATCTTGCCATCCTATGGAACTGCCTCGGTGAGTTTTCTCCTTCATTACA
GAAACGGCTTTTTCAAAAATATGGTATTGATAATCCTGATATGAATAAATTGCAGTTTCATTTGATGCTC
GATGAGTTTTTCTAAGAATTAATTCATGAGCGGATACATATTTGAATGTATTTAGAAAAATAAACAAATA
GGGGTTCCGCGCACATTTCCCCGAAAAGTGCCACCTAAATTGTAAGCGTTAATATTTTGTTAAAATTCGC
GTTAAATTTTTGTTAAATCAGCTCATTTTTTAACCAATAGGCCGAAATCGGCAAAATCCCTTATAAATCA
AAAGAATAGACCGAGATAGGGT
[37 nt withheld, positions 5273-5309]
AAAGAACGTGGACTCCAACGTCAAAGG
[49 nt withheld, positions 5337-5385]
T
[91 nt withheld, positions 5387-5477]
G
[124 nt withheld, positions 5479-5602]
CCCATTCGCCA
