>Addgene plasmid #124552 | pET28B-PU.1-ETS-Wing | depositor partial sequence | sequence record 237879 | T7 promoter
NNNNNNNNNNNNTNNNNNCTNNANAATTTTGTTTAACTTTAAGAAGGAGATATACCATGGGTTCTAAGAA
GAAGATCCGCTTATACCAGTTCTTATTGGACTTATTACGCTCGGGCGATATGAAGGATTCCATTTGGTGG
GTGGATAAGGATAAGGGGACGTTTCAGTTCTCAAGTAAACACAAAGAGGCGCTGGCACATCGCTGGGGCA
TTCAAAAAGGAAATCGCAAGAAGATGACCTATCAGAAAATGGCTCGTGCCCTGCGTAACTACGGGAAGAC
AGGTGAGGTGAAAAAGGTCGCAGGGAAGCGCTTAACTTATCAGTTCAGTGGTGAAGTATTAGGCCGTGGG
GGCTTAGCGGAACGTCGCTTACCACCTCACTTAGTTCCCCGCGGATCTCGTAGTCATCACCACCATCATC
ACTAAAAGCTTGCGGCCGCACTCGAGCACCACCACCACCACCACTGAGATCCGGCTGCTAACAAAGCCCG
AAAGGAAGCTGAGTTGGCTGCTGCCACCGCTGAGCAATAACTAGCATAACCCCTTGGGGCCTCTAAACGG
GTCTTGAGGGGTTTTTTGCTGAAAGGAGGAACTATATCCGGATTGGCGAATGGG
[124 nt withheld, positions 615-738]
C
[91 nt withheld, positions 740-830]
A
[49 nt withheld, positions 832-880]
CCTTTGACGTTGGAGTCCACGTTCTTT
[37 nt withheld, positions 908-944]
ACCCTATCTCGGTCTATTCTTTTGATTTATAAGGGATTTTGCCGATTTCGGCCTATTGGTTAAAAAATGA
GCTGATTTAACAAAAATTTAACGCGAATTTTAACAAAATATTAACGCTTACAATTTAGGTGGCACTTTTC
GGGGAAATGTGCGCGGAACCCCTATTTGTTTATTTTTCTAAATACATTCAAATATGTATCCGCTCATGAA
TTAATTCTTANAAAAACTCATCGAGCATCAANTGAAACTGCCATTTTTNNNNNTCCGGATTANCANTACC
NNNTTTTNGAAAAAACCNTNNNTGTAANGNNGNAAAAAANNCCCCNAGGCNNTTCCTNNGGNNGGCNGAA
TCNNGGNANCGGGCTGGCAATCCNANCCCCCNAAANNNANNCAANNNNTAANTTNCCCCCNNNAN
